>Addgene plasmid #111895 | pEMS2131 | depositor full sequence | sequence record 210441 | pEMS2131 sequence 4999 bps
CTGCGCGCTCGCTCGCTCACTGAGGCCGCCCGGGCAAAGCCCGGGCGTCGGGCGACCTTTGGTCGCCCGG
CCTCAGTGAGCGAGCGAGCGCGCAGAGAGGGAGTGGCCAACTCCATCACTAGGGGTTCCTTGTAGTTAAT
GATTAACCCGCCATGCTACTTATCTACGTAGCCATGCTCTAGGAAGATCGGAATTCCCTAGGCCGGCCAC
GCGTGGCGCGCCGAAGTTGGTCGTGAGGCACTGGGCAGGTAAGTATCAAGGTTACAAGACAGGTTTAAGG
AGACCAATAGAAACTGGGCTTGTCGAGACAGAGAAGACTCTTGCGTTTCTGATAGGCACCTATTGGTCTT
ACTGACATCCACTTTGCCTTTCTCTCCACAGGTGTCCACTCCCAGGCGGCCGCCACCATGGTGAGCAAGG
GCGAGGAGCTGTTCACCGGGGTGGTGCCCATCCTGGTCGAGCTGGACGGCGACGTAAACGGCCACAAGTT
CAGCGTGTCCGGCGAGGGCGAGGGCGATGCCACCTACGGCAAGCTGACCCTGAAGTTCATCTGCACCACC
GGCAAGCTGCCCGTGCCCTGGCCCACCCTCGTGACCACCTTCACCTACGGCGTGCAGTGCTTCGCCCGCT
ACCCCGACCACATGAAGCAGCACGACTTCTTCAAGTCCGCCATGCCCGAAGGCTACGTCCAGGAGCGCAC
CATCTTCTTCAAGGACGACGGCAACTACAAGACCCGCGCCGAGGTGAAGTTCGAGGGCGACACCCTGGTG
AACCGCATCGAGCTGAAGGGCATCGACTTCAAGGAGGACGGCAACATCCTGGGGCACAAGCTGGAGTACA
ACTACAACAGCCACAAGGTCTATATCACCGCCGACAAGCAGAAGAACGGCATCAAGGTGAACTTCAAGAC
CCGCCACAACATCGAGGACGGCAGCGTGCAGCTCGCCGACCACTACCAGCAGAACACCCCCATCGGCGAC
GGCCCCGTGCTGCTGCCCGACAACCACTACCTGAGCACCCAGTCCGCCCTGAGCAAAGACCCCAACGAGA
AGCGCGATCACATGGTCCTGCTGGAGTTCGTGACCGCCGCCGGGATCACTCTCGGCATGGACGAGCTGTA
CAAGTAAGCGGCCGCGATCGCTCAACCTCTGGATTACAAAATTTGTGAAAGATTGACTGGTATTCTTAAC
TATGTTGCTCCTTTTACGCTATGTGGATACGCTGCTTTAATGCCTTTGTATCATGCTATTGCTTCCCGTA
TGGCTTTCATTTTCTCCTCCTTGTATAAATCCTGGTTGCTGTCTCTTTATGAGGAGTTGTGGCCCGTTGT
CAGGCAACGTGGCGTGGTGTGCACTGTGTTTGCTGACGCAACCCCCACTGGTTGGGGCATTGCCACCACC
TGTCAGCTCCTTTCCGGGACTTTCGCTTTCCCCCTCCCTATTGCCACGGCGGAACTCATCGCCGCCTGCC
TTGCCCGCTGCTGGACAGGGGCTCGGCTGTTGGGCACTGACAATTCCGTGGTGTTGTCGGGGAAATCATC
GTCCTTTCCTTGGCTGCTCGCCTGTGTTGCCACCTGGATTCTGCGCGGGACGTCCTTCTGCTACGTCCCT
TCGGCCCTCAATCCAGCGGACCTTCCTTCCCGCGGCCTGCTGCCGGCTCTGCGGCCTCTTCCGCGTCTTC
GCCTTCGCCCTCAGACGAGTCGGATCTCCCTTTGGGCCGCCTCCCCGCGATCGCAGACATGATAAGATAC
ATTGATGAGTTTGGACAAACCACAACTAGAATGCAGTGAAAAAAATGCTTTATTTGTGAAATTTGTGATG
CTATTGCTTTATTTGTAACCATTATAAGCTGCAATAAACAAGTTAACAACAACAATTGCATTCATTTTAT
GTTTCAGGTTCAGGGGGAGATGTGGGAGGTTTTTTAAAGCAAGTAAAACCTCTACAAATGTGGTAGTCGA
AATTCCCGATAAGGATCTTCGTCGACGAATTCCCGATAAGGATCTTCCTAGAGCATGGCTACGTAGATAA
GTAGCATGGCGGGTTAATCATTAACTACAAGGAACCCCTAGTGATGGAGTTGGCCACTCCCTCTCTGCGC
GCTCGCTCGCTCACTGAGGCCGGGCGACCAAAGGTCGCCCGACGCCCGGGCTTTGCCCGGGCGGCCTCAG
TGAGCGAGCGAGCGCGCAGCCTTAATTAACCTAATTCACTGGCCGTCGTTTTACAACGTCGTGACTGGGA
AAACCCTGGCGTTACCCAACTTAATCGCCTTGCAGCACATCCCCCTTTCGCCAGCTGGCGTAATAGCGAA
GAGGCCCGCACCGATCGCCCTTCCCAACAGTTGCGCAGCCTGAATGGCGAATGGG
[124 nt withheld, positions 2366-2489]
C
[91 nt withheld, positions 2491-2581]
A
[49 nt withheld, positions 2583-2631]
CCTTTGACGTTGGAGTCCACGTTCTTT
[37 nt withheld, positions 2659-2695]
ACCCTATCTCGGTCTATTCTTTTGATTTATAAGGGATTTTGCCGATTTCGGCCTATTGGTTAAAAAATGA
GCTGATTTAACAAAAATTTAACGCGAATTTTAACAAAATATTAACGCTTACAATTTAGGTGGCACTTTTC
GGGGAAATGTGCGCGGAACCCCTATTTGTTTATTTTTCTAAATACATTCAAATATGTATCCGCTCATGAG
ACAATAACCCTGATAAATGCTTCAATAATATTGAAAAAGGAAGAGTATGAGTATTCAACATTTCCGTGTC
GCCCTTATTCCCTTTTTTGCGGCATTTTGCCTTCCTGTTTTTGCTCACCCAGAAACGCTGGTGAAAGTAA
AAGATGCTGAAGATCAGTTGGGTGCACGAGTGGGTTACATCGAACTGGATCTCAACAGCGGTAAGATCCT
TGAGAGTTTTCGCCCCGAAGAACGTTTTCCAATGATGAGCACTTTTAAAGTTCTGCTATGTGGCGCGGTA
TTATCCCGTATTGACGCCGGGCAAGAGCAACTCGGTCGCCGCATACACTATTCTCAGAATGACTTGGTTG
AGTACTCACCAGTCACAGAAAAGCATCTTACGGATGGCATGACAGTAAGAGAATTATGCAGTGCTGCCAT
AACCATGAGTGATAACACTGCGGCCAACTTACTTCTGACAACGATCGGAGGACCGAAGGAGCTAACCGCT
TTTTTGCACAACATGGGGGATCATGTAACTCGCCTTGATCGTTGGGAACCGGAGCTGAATGAAGCCATAC
CAAACGACGAGCGTGACACCACGATGCCTGTAGCAATGGCAACAACGTTGCGCAAACTATTAACTGGCGA
ACTACTTACTCTAGCTTCCCGGCAACAATTAATAGACTGGATGGAGGCGGATAAAGTTGCAGGACCACTT
CTGCGCTCGGCCCTTCCGGCTGGCTGGTTTATTGCTGATAAATCTGGAGCCGGTGAGCGTGGGTCTCGCG
GTATCATTGCAGCACTGGGGCCAGATGGTAAGCCCTCCCGTATCGTAGTTATCTACACGACGGGGAGTCA
GGCAACTATGGATGAACGAAATAGACAGATCGCTGAGATAGGTGCCTCACTGATTAAGCATTGGTAACTG
TCAGACCAAGTTTACTCATATATACTTTAGATTGATTTAAAACTTCATTTTTAATTTAAAAGGATCTAGG
TGAAGATCCTTTTTGATAATCTCATGACCAAAATCCCTTAACGTGAGTTTTCGTTCCACTGAGCGTCAGA
CCCCGTAGAAAAGATCAAAGGATCTTCTTGAGATCCTTTTTTTCTGCGCGTAATCTGCTGCTTGCAAACA
AAAAAACCACCGCTACCAGCGGTGGTTTGTTTGCCGGATCAAGAGCTACCAACTCTTTTTCCGAAGGTAA
CTGGCTTCAGCAGAGCGCAGATACCAAATACTGTTCTTCTAGTGTAGCCGTAGTTAGGCCACCACTTCAA
GAACTCTGTAGCACCGCCTACATACCTCGCTCTGCTAATCCTGTTACCAGTGGCTGCTGCCAGTGGCGAT
AAGTCGTGTCTTACCGGGTTGGACTCAAGACGATAGTTACCGGATAAGGCGCAGCGGTCGGGCTGAACGG
GGGGTTCGTGCACACAGCCCAGCTTGGAGCGAACGACCTACACCGAACTGAGATACCTACAGCGTGAGCT
ATGAGAAAGCGCCACGCTTCCCGAAGGGAGAAAGGCGGACAGGTATCCGGTAAGCGGCAGGGTCGGAACA
GGAGAGCGCACGAGGGAGCTTCCAGGGGGAAACGCCTGGTATCTTTATAGTCCTGTCGGGTTTCGCCACC
TCTGACTTGAGCGTCGATTTTTGTGATGCTCGTCAGGGGGGCGGAGCCTATGGAAAAACGCCAGCAACGC
GGCCTTTTTACGGTTCCTGGCCTTTTGCTGGCCTTTTGCTCACATGTTCTTTCCTGCGTTATCCCCTGAT
TCTGTGGATAACCGTATTACCGCCTTTGAGTGAGCTGATACCGCTCGCCGCAGCCGAACGACCGAGCGCA
GCGAGTCAGTGAGCGAGGAAGCGGAAGAGCGCCCAATACGCAAACCGCCTCTCCCCGCGCGTTGGCCGAT
TCATTAATGCAGCTGGCACGACAGGTTTCCCGACTGGAAAGCGGGCAGTGAGCGCAACGCAATTAATGTG
AGTTAGCTCACTCATTAGGCACCCCAGGCTTTACACTTTATGCTTCCGGCTCGTATGTTGTGTGGAATTG
TGAGCGGATAACAATTTCACACAGGAAACAGCTATGACCATGATTACGCCAGATTTAATTAAGG
Features (pLannotate 1.2.2; 16 found; start..end, strand, type, name):
    249..381     +  intron         chimeric intron: chimera between introns from human β-globin and immunoglobulin heavy chain genes
    408..1127    +  CDS            EmGFP: Emerald GFP mammalian codon-optimized
   1142..1728    +  misc_feature   WPRE: woodchuck hepatitis virus posttranscriptional regulatory element
   1743..1864    -  polyA_signal   SV40 poly(A) signal: SV40 polyadenylation signal
   1887..1955    -  CDS            large T antigen (fragment): large T antigen from SV40 (simian virus 40)
   2060..2190    +  repeat_region  AAV2 ITR (fragment): inverted terminal repeat of adeno-associated virus serotype 2 inverted
   2204..2361    +  CDS            lacZα (fragment): LacZα fragment of β-galactosidase; lacZ fragment
   2366..2794    +  rep_origin     f1 ori (sequence partly withheld): f1 bacteriophage origin of replication; arrow indicates direction of (+) strand synthesis
   2847..2951    +  promoter       AmpR promoter: bla
   2952..3812    +  CDS            AmpR: β-lactamase; bla; confers resistance to ampicillin, carbenicillin, and related antibiotics
   3983..4571    +  rep_origin     ori: high-copy-number ColE1/pMB1/pBR322/pUC origin of replication
   4754..4846    +  CDS            lacI (fragment): lac repressor; lacI; The lac repressor binds to the lac operator to inhibit transcription in E. coli. This inhibition can be relieved by adding lactose or isopropyl-β-D-thiogalactopyranoside (IPTG).
   4859..4880    +  protein_bind   CAP binding site: CAP binding activates transcription in the presence of cAMP. E. coli catabolite activator protein
   4895..4925    +  promoter       lac promoter: promoter for the E. coli lac operon
   4933..4949    +  protein_bind   lac operator: The lac repressor binds to the lac operator to inhibit transcription in E. coli. This inhibition can be relieved by adding lactose or isopropyl-β-D-thiogalactopyranoside (IPTG). lac repressor encoded by lacI
   4999..130     -  repeat_region  AAV2 ITR (fragment) (across the origin): inverted terminal repeat of adeno-associated virus serotype 2 inverted
