>Addgene plasmid #111895 | pEMS2131 | addgene full sequence | sequence record 215982 | Addgene NGS Result
CTGCGCGCTCGCTCGCTCACTGAGGCCGCCCGGGCAAAGCCCGGGCGTCGGGCGACCTTTGGTCGCCCGG
CCTCAGTGAGCGAGCGAGCGCGCAGAGAGGGAGTGGCCAACTCCATCACTAGGGGTTCCTTGTAGTTAAT
GATTAACCCGCCATGCTACTTATCTACGTAGCCATGCTCTAGGAAGATCGGAATTCCCTAGGCCGGCCAC
GCGTGGCGCGCCGAAGTTGGTCGTGAGGCACTGGGCAGGTAAGTATCAAGGTTACAAGACAGGTTTAAGG
AGACCAATAGAAACTGGGCTTGTCGAGACAGAGAAGACTCTTGCGTTTCTGATAGGCACCTATTGGTCTT
ACTGACATCCACTTTGCCTTTCTCTCCACAGGTGTCCACTCCCAGGCGGCCGCCACCATGGTGAGCAAGG
GCGAGGAGCTGTTCACCGGGGTGGTGCCCATCCTGGTCGAGCTGGACGGCGACGTAAACGGCCACAAGTT
CAGCGTGTCCGGCGAGGGCGAGGGCGATGCCACCTACGGCAAGCTGACCCTGAAGTTCATCTGCACCACC
GGCAAGCTGCCCGTGCCCTGGCCCACCCTCGTGACCACCTTCACCTACGGCGTGCAGTGCTTCGCCCGCT
ACCCCGACCACATGAAGCAGCACGACTTCTTCAAGTCCGCCATGCCCGAAGGCTACGTCCAGGAGCGCAC
CATCTTCTTCAAGGACGACGGCAACTACAAGACCCGCGCCGAGGTGAAGTTCGAGGGCGACACCCTGGTG
AACCGCATCGAGCTGAAGGGCATCGACTTCAAGGAGGACGGCAACATCCTGGGGCACAAGCTGGAGTACA
ACTACAACAGCCACAAGGTCTATATCACCGCCGACAAGCAGAAGAACGGCATCAAGGTGAACTTCAAGAC
CCGCCACAACATCGAGGACGGCAGCGTGCAGCTCGCCGACCACTACCAGCAGAACACCCCCATCGGCGAC
GGCCCCGTGCTGCTGCCCGACAACCACTACCTGAGCACCCAGTCCGCCCTGAGCAAAGACCCCAACGAGA
AGCGCGATCACATGGTCCTGCTGGAGTTCGTGACCGCCGCCGGGATCACTCTCGGCATGGACGAGCTGTA
CAAGTAAGCGGCCGCGATCGCTCAACCTCTGGATTACAAAATTTGTGAAAGATTGACTGGTATTCTTAAC
TATGTTGCTCCTTTTACGCTATGTGGATACGCTGCTTTAATGCCTTTGTATCATGCTATTGCTTCCCGTA
TGGCTTTCATTTTCTCCTCCTTGTATAAATCCTGGTTGCTGTCTCTTTATGAGGAGTTGTGGCCCGTTGT
CAGGCAACGTGGCGTGGTGTGCACTGTGTTTGCTGACGCAACCCCCACTGGTTGGGGCATTGCCACCACC
TGTCAGCTCCTTTCCGGGACTTTCGCTTTCCCCCTCCCTATTGCCACGGCGGAACTCATCGCCGCCTGCC
TTGCCCGCTGCTGGACAGGGGCTCGGCTGTTGGGCACTGACAATTCCGTGGTGTTGTCGGGGAAATCATC
GTCCTTTCCTTGGCTGCTCGCCTGTGTTGCCACCTGGATTCTGCGCGGGACGTCCTTCTGCTACGTCCCT
TCGGCCCTCAATCCAGCGGACCTTCCTTCCCGCGGCCTGCTGCCGGCTCTGCGGCCTCTTCCGCGTCTTC
GCCTTCGCCCTCAGACGAGTCGGATCTCCCTTTGGGCCGCCTCCCCGCGATCGCAGACATGATAAGATAC
ATTGATGAGTTTGGACAAACCACAACTAGAATGCAGTGAAAAAAATGCTTTATTTGTGAAATTTGTGATG
CTATTGCTTTATTTGTAACCATTATAAGCTGCAATAAACAAGTTAACAACAACAATTGCATTCATTTTAT
GTTTCAGGTTCAGGGGGAGATGTGGGAGGTTTTTTAAAGCAAGTAAAACCTCTACAAATGTGGTAGTCGA
AATTCCCGATAAGGATCTTCGTCGACGAATTCCCGATAAGGATCTTCCTAGAGCATGGCTACGTAGATAA
GTAGCATGGCGGGTTAATCATTAACTACAAGGAACCCCTAGTGATGGAGTTGGCCACTCCCTCTCTGCGC
GCTCGCTCGCTCACTGAGGCCGGGCGACCAAAGGTCGCCCGACGCCCGGGCTTTGCCCGGGCGGCCTCAG
TGAGCGAGCGAGCGCGCAGCCTTAATTAACCTAATTCACTGGCCGTCGTTTTACAACGTCGTGACTGGGA
AAACCCTGGCGTTACCCAACTTAATCGCCTTGCAGCACATCCCCCTTTCGCCAGCTGGCGTAATAGCGAA
GAGGCCCGCACCGATCGCCCTTCCCAACAGTTGCGCAGCCTGAATGGCGAATGGG
[124 nt withheld, positions 2366-2489]
C
[91 nt withheld, positions 2491-2581]
A
[49 nt withheld, positions 2583-2631]
CCTTTGACGTTGGAGTCCACGTTCTTT
[37 nt withheld, positions 2659-2695]
ACCCTATCTCGGTCTATTCTTTTGATTTATAAGGGATTTTGCCGATTTCGGCCTATTGGTTAAAAAATGA
GCTGATTTAACAAAAATTTAACGCGAATTTTAACAAAATATTAACGCTTACAATTTAGGTGGCACTTTTC
GGGGAAATGTGCGCGGAACCCCTATTTGTTTATTTTTCTAAATACATTCAAATATGTATCCGCTCATGAG
ACAATAACCCTGATAAATGCTTCAATAATATTGAAAAAGGAAGAGTATGAGTATTCAACATTTCCGTGTC
GCCCTTATTCCCTTTTTTGCGGCATTTTGCCTTCCTGTTTTTGCTCACCCAGAAACGCTGGTGAAAGTAA
AAGATGCTGAAGATCAGTTGGGTGCACGAGTGGGTTACATCGAACTGGATCTCAACAGCGGTAAGATCCT
TGAGAGTTTTCGCCCCGAAGAACGTTTTCCAATGATGAGCACTTTTAAAGTTCTGCTATGTGGCGCGGTA
TTATCCCGTATTGACGCCGGGCAAGAGCAACTCGGTCGCCGCATACACTATTCTCAGAATGACTTGGTTG
AGTACTCACCAGTCACAGAAAAGCATCTTACGGATGGCATGACAGTAAGAGAATTATGCAGTGCTGCCAT
AACCATGAGTGATAACACTGCGGCCAACTTACTTCTGACAACGATCGGAGGACCGAAGGAGCTAACCGCT
TTTTTGCACAACATGGGGGATCATGTAACTCGCCTTGATCGTTGGGAACCGGAGCTGAATGAAGCCATAC
CAAACGACGAGCGTGACACCACGATGCCTGTAGCAATGGCAACAACGTTGCGCAAACTATTAACTGGCGA
ACTACTTACTCTAGCTTCCCGGCAACAATTAATAGACTGGATGGAGGCGGATAAAGTTGCAGGACCACTT
CTGCGCTCGGCCCTTCCGGCTGGCTGGTTTATTGCTGATAAATCTGGAGCCGGTGAGCGTGGGTCTCGCG
GTATCATTGCAGCACTGGGGCCAGATGGTAAGCCCTCCCGTATCGTAGTTATCTACACGACGGGGAGTCA
GGCAACTATGGATGAACGAAATAGACAGATCGCTGAGATAGGTGCCTCACTGATTAAGCATTGGTAACTG
TCAGACCAAGTTTACTCATATATACTTTAGATTGATTTAAAACTTCATTTTTAATTTAAAAGGATCTAGG
TGAAGATCCTTTTTGATAATCTCATGACCAAAATCCCTTAACGTGAGTTTTCGTTCCACTGAGCGTCAGA
CCCCGTAGAAAAGATCAAAGGATCTTCTTGAGATCCTTTTTTTCTGCGCGTAATCTGCTGCTTGCAAACA
AAAAAACCACCGCTACCAGCGGTGGTTTGTTTGCCGGATCAAGAGCTACCAACTCTTTTTCCGAAGGTAA
CTGGCTTCAGCAGAGCGCAGATACCAAATACTGTTCTTCTAGTGTAGCCGTAGTTAGGCCACCACTTCAA
GAACTCTGTAGCACCGCCTACATACCTCGCTCTGCTAATCCTGTTACCAGTGGCTGCTGCCAGTGGCGAT
AAGTCGTGTCTTACCGGGTTGGACTCAAGACGATAGTTACCGGATAAGGCGCAGCGGTCGGGCTGAACGG
GGGGTTCGTGCACACAGCCCAGCTTGGAGCGAACGACCTACACCGAACTGAGATACCTACAGCGTGAGCT
ATGAGAAAGCGCCACGCTTCCCGAAGGGAGAAAGGCGGACAGGTATCCGGTAAGCGGCAGGGTCGGAACA
GGAGAGCGCACGAGGGAGCTTCCAGGGGGAAACGCCTGGTATCTTTATAGTCCTGTCGGGTTTCGCCACC
TCTGACTTGAGCGTCGATTTTTGTGATGCTCGTCAGGGGGGCGGAGCCTATGGAAAAACGCCAGCAACGC
GGCCTTTTTACGGTTCCTGGCCTTTTGCTGGCCTTTTGCTCACATGTTCTTTCCTGCGTTATCCCCTGAT
TCTGTGGATAACCGTATTACCGCCTTTGAGTGAGCTGATACCGCTCGCCGCAGCCGAACGACCGAGCGCA
GCGAGTCAGTGAGCGAGGAAGCGGAAGAGCGCCCAATACGCAAACCGCCTCTCCCCGCGCGTTGGCCGAT
TCATTAATGCAGCTGGCACGACAGGTTTCCCGACTGGAAAGCGGGCAGTGAGCGCAACGCAATTAATGTG
AGTTAGCTCACTCATTAGGCACCCCAGGCTTTACACTTTATGCTTCCGGCTCGTATGTTGTGTGGAATTG
TGAGCGGATAACAATTTCACACAGGAAACAGCTATGACCATGATTACGCCAGATTTAATTAAGGCCTTAA
TTAGG
Features (pLannotate 1.2.2; 16 found; start..end, strand, type, name):
    249..381     +  intron         chimeric intron: chimera between introns from human β-globin and immunoglobulin heavy chain genes
    408..1127    +  CDS            EmGFP: Emerald GFP mammalian codon-optimized
   1142..1728    +  misc_feature   WPRE: woodchuck hepatitis virus posttranscriptional regulatory element
   1743..1864    -  polyA_signal   SV40 poly(A) signal: SV40 polyadenylation signal
   1887..1955    -  CDS            large T antigen (fragment): large T antigen from SV40 (simian virus 40)
   2060..2190    +  repeat_region  AAV2 ITR (fragment): inverted terminal repeat of adeno-associated virus serotype 2 inverted
   2204..2361    +  CDS            lacZα (fragment): LacZα fragment of β-galactosidase; lacZ fragment
   2366..2794    +  rep_origin     f1 ori (sequence partly withheld): f1 bacteriophage origin of replication; arrow indicates direction of (+) strand synthesis
   2847..2951    +  promoter       AmpR promoter: bla
   2952..3812    +  CDS            AmpR: β-lactamase; bla; confers resistance to ampicillin, carbenicillin, and related antibiotics
   3983..4571    +  rep_origin     ori: high-copy-number ColE1/pMB1/pBR322/pUC origin of replication
   4754..4846    +  CDS            lacI (fragment): lac repressor; lacI; The lac repressor binds to the lac operator to inhibit transcription in E. coli. This inhibition can be relieved by adding lactose or isopropyl-β-D-thiogalactopyranoside (IPTG).
   4859..4880    +  protein_bind   CAP binding site: CAP binding activates transcription in the presence of cAMP. E. coli catabolite activator protein
   4895..4925    +  promoter       lac promoter: promoter for the E. coli lac operon
   4933..4949    +  protein_bind   lac operator: The lac repressor binds to the lac operator to inhibit transcription in E. coli. This inhibition can be relieved by adding lactose or isopropyl-β-D-thiogalactopyranoside (IPTG). lac repressor encoded by lacI
   5010..130     -  repeat_region  AAV2 ITR (fragment) (across the origin): inverted terminal repeat of adeno-associated virus serotype 2 inverted
