[The description below was written by a language model from this plasmid's Addgene catalogue record and pLannotate feature annotations shown in this document.]
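Description:
pEMS2131 is an empty-backbone, single-stranded AAV (ssAAV) genome plasmid of about 5 kb, designed to accept a MiniPromoter in a multiple cloning site so that the inserted regulatory sequence drives an Emerald GFP reporter. The catalogue lists no insert and neither feature table annotates a eukaryotic promoter, consistent with a promoterless reporter cassette. The MCS itself is not annotated, but presumably lies in the gap between the 5' ITR and the intron. Between two AAV2 inverted terminal repeats, which provide the cis signals for genome replication and packaging into AAV particles, the cassette consists of a chimeric β-globin/immunoglobulin heavy chain intron, a mammalian codon-optimised EmGFP coding sequence, a WPRE and an SV40 polyadenylation signal. The intron and WPRE act post-transcriptionally to raise transcript processing, stability and expression, which helps when testing compact, cell-type-restricted promoters. A short SV40 large T antigen fragment next to the poly(A) signal appears to be carry-over from the SV40 region rather than a functional element.

Outside the ITRs, the backbone carries a ColE1/pUC-type origin, an f1 origin, and ampicillin resistance (bla with its own promoter), plus remnants of a lac cloning region (lacI and lacZα fragments, CAP site, lac promoter and operator). Although the origin is annotated as a high-copy type, the record lists the plasmid as low copy and names a recombination-deficient strain, which is typical for maintaining repeat-prone ITRs. The depositor sequence and the repository's sequencing result share the same feature layout, but the latter is 11 bp longer, reflecting a noted insertion that creates a StuI site upstream of the 5' ITR. The associated work used this platform to characterise MiniPromoters in mouse and primate retina.
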