Addgene plasmid #111895: pEMS2131
Purpose: (Empty Backbone) ssAAV genome with MCS for inserting MiniP promoter to drive an emerald GFP (EmGFP) reporter. Contains WPRE
Depositing lab: Elizabeth Simpson. Depositing organization: University of British Columbia. Publication: New MiniPromoter Ple345 (NEFL) Drives Strong and Specific Expression in Retinal Ganglion Cells of Mouse and Primate Retina. Simpson E, Korecki AJ, Fornes O, McGill TJ, Cueva-Vargas JL, Agostinone J, Farkas RA, Hickmott JW, Lam SL, Mathelier A, Renner LM, Stoddard J, Zhou M, Di Polo A, Neuringer M, Wasserman WW. Hum Gene Ther. 2018 Jul 31. doi: 10.1089/hum.2018.118. PubMed 30062914.
Backbone
  Vector backbone: pEMS2131
  Backbone manufacturer: Simpson lab
  Backbone size (bp): 4999
  Vector type: AAV
Growth in bacteria
  Bacterial resistance: Ampicillin, 100 μg/mL
  Growth temperature: 37°C
  Growth strain: NEB Stable
  Copy number: Low Copy
Gene/Insert
  Gene/Insert name: None
Terms and licenses: Academic/Nonprofit Terms; Industry Terms: Not Available to Industry
Depositor comments: Please see the annotated GenBank file and the additional image file for the specific location of features in this plasmid. Please note - an 11 bp insertion, which introduces a StuI site upstream of 5' ITR, was found during Addgene's Quality Control process.
How to cite: pEMS2131 was a gift from Elizabeth Simpson (Addgene plasmid # 111895 ; http://n2t.net/addgene:111895 ; RRID:Addgene_111895)
